>Addgene plasmid #162626 | pcDNA4/TO-2xStrep-BFLF1 | addgene full sequence | sequence record 320571 | Addgene NGS Result
ACGGATCGGGAGATCTCCCGATCCCCTATGGTGCACTCTCAGTACAATCTGCTCTGATGCCGCATAGTTA
AGCCAGTATCTGCTCCCTGCTTGTGTGTTGGAGGTCGCTGAGTAGTGCGCGAGCAAAATTTAAGCTACAA
CAAGGCAAGGCTTGACCGACAATTGCATGAAGAATCTGCTTAGGGTTAGGCGTTTTGCGCTGCTTCGCGA
TGTACGGGCCAGATATACGCGTTGACATTGATTATTGACTAGTTATTAATAGTAATCAATTACGGGGTCA
TTAGTTCATAGCCCATATATGGAGTTCCGCGTTACATAACTTACGGTAAATGGCCCGCCTGGCTGACCGC
CCAACGACCCCCGCCCATTGACGTCAATAATGACGTATGTTCCCATAGTAACGCCAATAGGGACTTTCCA
TTGACGTCAATGGGTGGAGTATTTACGGTAAACTGCCCACTTGGCAGTACATCAAGTGTATCATATGCCA
AGTACGCCCCCTATTGACGTCAATGACGGTAAATGGCCCGCCTGGCATTATGCCCAGTACATGACCTTAT
GGGACTTTCCTACTTGGCAGTACATCTACGTATTAGTCATCGCTATTACCATGGTGATGCGGTTTTGGCA
GTACATCAATGGGCGTGGATAGCGGTTTGACTCACGGGGATTTCCAAGTCTCCACCCCATTGACGTCAAT
GGGAGTTTGTTTTGGCACCAAAATCAACGGGACTTTCCAAAATGTCGTAACAACTCCGCCCCATTGACGC
AAATGGGCGGTAGGCGTGTACGGTGGGAGGTCTATATAAGCAGAGCTCTCCCTATCAGTGATAGAGATCT
CCCTATCAGTGATAGAGATCGTCGACGAGCTCGTTTAGTGAACCGTCAGATCGCCTGGAGACGCCATCCA
CGCTGTTTTGACCTCCATAGAAGACACCGGGACCGATCCAGCCTCCGGACTCTAGCGTTTAAACTTAAGC
TTACCAATGTGGAGCCACCCCCAGTTCGAGAAGGGCGGCGGCAGCGGCGGCGGCAGCGGCGGCGGCAGCT
GGAGCCACCCCCAGTTCGAGAAGGGGGCGGCCATGGAGGACTTTGTGCCCTGGACCGTGGACAATCTGAA
AAGCCAGTTCGAGGCAGTCGGCCTTTTGATGGCCCACTCCTATCTTCCAGCCAACGCGGAAGAAGGCATA
GCCTACCCACCACTCGTCCACACCTACGAGTCCCTCTCTCCAGCCAGCACCTGCCGAGTTTGTGATCTGC
TCGACACCCTGGTCAATCACTCAGATGCCCCCGTGGCCTTCTTTGAGGACTATGCCCTGCTCTGCTACTA
CTGTCTAAATGCCCCACGAGCCTGGATCTCTAGCCTCATCACGGGCATGGACTTTTTACACATCCTGATA
AAATACTTCCCCATGGCCGGGGGGTTGGATTCCCTCTTCATGCCCTCCAGGATTCTGGCCATTGACATCC
AGCTTCACTTTTACATTTGCCGGTGCTTCCTCCCCGTGTCCTCTTCTGACATGATTAGAAATGCCAACCT
CGGCTACTACAAATTGGAGTTTCTGAAATCCATCCTCACCGGCCAGTCCCCGGCCAACTTCTGCTTCAAG
TCCATGTGGCCCAGAACCACCCCCACTTTTCTTACCCTCCCTGGACCCAGAACCTGCAAAGATTCCCAGG
ATGTCCCAGGGGACATCGGCAGGGGCCAGTACACCGCCCTGTGCTGCCACCTGCCTACCAGAAACCGAGT
TCAGCATCCATTTCTCAGGGCCGAAAAGGGAGGACTCTCTCCTGAAATTACAACCAAGGCCGACTACTGT
GGACTACTATTAGGTACGTGGCAGGGGACGGACCTGCTCGGGGGGCCAGGCCACCATGCTATCGGTTTAA
ACGCGGAATACAGTGGCGATGAGCTGGCGGAGTTGGCCCTGGCCATCACCAGACCGGAGGCTGGCGACCA
TTCGCAGGGCCCTTGCCTCCTGGCCCCCATGTTTGGACTAAGGCACAAGAATGCCTCACGGACCATCTGC
CCACTCTGCGAGAGCCTCGGGGCCCACCCGGACGCCAAGGACACCCTTGACCGCTTCAAGAGCCTGATTC
TGGACTCATTCGGCAACAACATCAAAATCCTAGACAGGATCGTGTTCCTCATCAAGACCCAAAACACGCT
GCTGGATGTGCCATGCCCCAGGCTAAGGGCCTGGCTGCAGATGTGCACCCCGCAAGACTTCCACAAGCAC
CTGTTCTGCGACCCCCTGTGTGCCATCAACCACAGCATCACGAATCCGAGCGTGCTGTTTGGTCAGATTT
ACCCACCCAGCTTCCAGGCCTTTAAGGCAGCGCTTGCAGCCGGTCAGAATCTGGAACAGGGGGTCTGTGA
CTCGTTAATTACGCTTGTGTACATATTTAAATCCACACAAGTGGCCAGAGTGGGCAAAACAATCCTCGTG
GATGTCACTAAGGAACTGGACGTGGTCCTGCGCATCCACGGCCTTGACCTGGTACAGTCCTATCAAACTT
CCCAGGTCTACGTGTAATCGAGTCTAGAGGGCCCGTTTAAACCCGCTGATCAGCCTCGACTGTGCCTTCT
AGTTGCCAGCCATCTGTTGTTTGCCCCTCCCCCGTGCCTTCCTTGACCCTGGAAGGTGCCACTCCCACTG
TCCTTTCCTAATAAAATGAGGAAATTGCATCGCATTGTCTGAGTAGGTGTCATTCTATTCTGGGGGGTGG
GGTGGGGCAGGACAGCAAGGGGGAGGATTGGGAAGACAATAGCAGGCATGCTGGGGATGCGGTGGGCTCT
ATGGCTTCTGAGGCGGAAAGAACCAGCTGGGGCTCTAGGGGGTATCCCC
[124 nt withheld, positions 2850-2973]
C
[91 nt withheld, positions 2975-3065]
A
[49 nt withheld, positions 3067-3115]
CCTTTGACGTTGGAGTCCACGTTCTTT
[37 nt withheld, positions 3143-3179]
ACCCTATCTCGGTCTATTCTTTTGATTTATAAGGGATTTTGCCGATTTCGGCCTATTGGTTAAAAAATGA
GCTGATTTAACAAAAATTTAACGCGAATTAATTCTGTGGAATGTGTGTCAGTTAGGGTGTGGAAAGTCCC
CAGGCTCCCCAGCAGGCAGAAGTATGCAAAGCATGCATCTCAATTAGTCAGCAACCAGGTGTGGAAAGTC
CCCAGGCTCCCCAGCAGGCAGAAGTATGCAAAGCATGCATCTCAATTAGTCAGCAACCATAGTCCCGCCC
CTAACTCCGCCCATCCCGCCCCTAACTCCGCCCAGTTCCGCCCATTCTCCGCCCCATGGCTGACTAATTT
TTTTTATTTATGCAGAGGCCGAGGCCGCCTCTGCCTCTGAGCTATTCCAGAAGTAGTGAGGAGGCTTTTT
TGGAGGCCTAGGCTTTTGCAAAAAGCTCCCGGGAGCTTGTATATCCATTTTCGGATCTGATCAGCACGTG
TTGACAATTAATCATCGGCATAGTATATCGGCATAGTATAATACGACAAGGTGAGGAACTAAACCATGGC
CAAGTTGACCAGTGCCGTTCCGGTGCTCACCGCGCGCGACGTCGCCGGAGCGGTCGAGTTCTGGACCGAC
CGGCTCGGGTTCTCCCGGGACTTCGTGGAGGACGACTTCGCCGGTGTGGTCCGGGACGACGTGACCCTGT
TCATCAGCGCGGTCCAGGACCAGGTGGTGCCGGACAACACCCTGGCCTGGGTGTGGGTGCGCGGCCTGGA
CGAGCTGTACGCCGAGTGGTCGGAGGTCGTGTCCACGAACTTCCGGGACGCCTCCGGGCCGGCCATGACC
GAGATCGGCGAGCAGCCGTGGGGGCGGGAGTTCGCCCTGCGCGACCCGGCCGGCAACTGCGTGCACTTCG
TGGCCGAGGAGCAGGACTGACACGTGCTACGAGATTTCGATTCCACCGCCGCCTTCTATGAAAGGTTGGG
CTTCGGAATCGTTTTCCGGGACGCCGGCTGGATGATCCTCCAGCGCGGGGATCTCATGCTGGAGTTCTTC
GCCCACCCCAACTTGTTTATTGCAGCTTATAATGGTTACAAATAAAGCAATAGCATCACAAATTTCACAA
ATAAAGCATTTTTTTCACTGCATTCTAGTTGTGGTTTGTCCAAACTCATCAATGTATCTTATCATGTCTG
TATACCGTCGACCTCTAGCTAGAGCTTGGCGTAATCATGGTCATAGCTGTTTCCTGTGTGAAATTGTTAT
CCGCTCACAATTCCACACAACATACGAGCCGGAAGCATAAAGTGTAAAGCCTGGGGTGCCTAATGAGTGA
GCTAACTCACATTAATTGCGTTGCGCTCACTGCCCGCTTTCCAGTCGGGAAACCTGTCGTGCCAGCTGCA
TTAATGAATCGGCCAACGCGCGGGGAGAGGCGGTTTGCGTATTGGGCGCTCTTCCGCTTCCTCGCTCACT
GACTCGCTGCGCTCGGTCGTTCGGCTGCGGCGAGCGGTATCAGCTCACTCAAAGGCGGTAATACGGTTAT
CCACAGAATCAGGGGATAACGCAGGAAAGAACATGTGAGCAAAAGGCCAGCAAAAGGCCAGGAACCGTAA
AAAGGCCGCGTTGCTGGCGTTTTTCCATAGGCTCCGCCCCCCTGACGAGCATCACAAAAATCGACGCTCA
AGTCAGAGGTGGCGAAACCCGACAGGACTATAAAGATACCAGGCGTTTCCCCCTGGAAGCTCCCTCGTGC
GCTCTCCTGTTCCGACCCTGCCGCTTACCGGATACCTGTCCGCCTTTCTCCCTTCGGGAAGCGTGGCGCT
TTCTCATAGCTCACGCTGTAGGTATCTCAGTTCGGTGTAGGTCGTTCGCTCCAAGCTGGGCTGTGTGCAC
GAACCCCCCGTTCAGCCCGACCGCTGCGCCTTATCCGGTAACTATCGTCTTGAGTCCAACCCGGTAAGAC
ACGACTTATCGCCACTGGCAGCAGCCACTGGTAACAGGATTAGCAGAGCGAGGTATGTAGGCGGTGCTAC
AGAGTTCTTGAAGTGGTGGCCTAACTACGGCTACACTAGAAGAACAGTATTTGGTATCTGCGCTCTGCTG
AAGCCAGTTACCTTCGGAAAAAGAGTTGGTAGCTCTTGATCCGGCAAACAAACCACCGCTGGTAGCGGTG
GTTTTTTTGTTTGCAAGCAGCAGATTACGCGCAGAAAAAAAGGATCTCAAGAAGATCCTTTGATCTTTTC
TACGGGGTCTGACGCTCAGTGGAACGAAAACTCACGTTAAGGGATTTTGGTCATGAGATTATCAAAAAGG
ATCTTCACCTAGATCCTTTTAAATTAAAAATGAAGTTTTAAATCAATCTAAAGTATATATGAGTAAACTT
GGTCTGACAGTTACCAATGCTTAATCAGTGAGGCACCTATCTCAGCGATCTGTCTATTTCGTTCATCCAT
AGTTGCCTGACTCCCCGTCGTGTAGATAACTACGATACGGGAGGGCTTACCATCTGGCCCCAGTGCTGCA
ATGATACCGCGAGACCCACGCTCACCGGCTCCAGATTTATCAGCAATAAACCAGCCAGCCGGAAGGGCCG
AGCGCAGAAGTGGTCCTGCAACTTTATCCGCCTCCATCCAGTCTATTAATTGTTGCCGGGAAGCTAGAGT
AAGTAGTTCGCCAGTTAATAGTTTGCGCAACGTTGTTGCCATTGCTACAGGCATCGTGGTGTCACGCTCG
TCGTTTGGTATGGCTTCATTCAGCTCCGGTTCCCAACGATCAAGGCGAGTTACATGATCCCCCATGTTGT
GCAAAAAAGCGGTTAGCTCCTTCGGTCCTCCGATCGTTGTCAGAAGTAAGTTGGCCGCAGTGTTATCACT
CATGGTTATGGCAGCACTGCATAATTCTCTTACTGTCATGCCATCCGTAAGATGCTTTTCTGTGACTGGT
GAGTACTCAACCAAGTCATTCTGAGAATAGTGTATGCGGCGACCGAGTTGCTCTTGCCCGGCGTCAATAC
GGGATAATACCGCGCCACATAGCAGAACTTTAAAAGTGCTCATCATTGGAAAACGTTCTTCGGGGCGAAA
ACTCTCAAGGATCTTACCGCTGTTGAGATCCAGTTCGATGTAACCCACTCGTGCACCCAACTGATCTTCA
GCATCTTTTACTTTCACCAGCGTTTCTGGGTGAGCAAAAACAGGAAGGCAAAATGCCGCAAAAAAGGGAA
TAAGGGCGACACGGAAATGTTGAATACTCATACTCTTCCTTTTTCAATATTATTGAAGCATTTATCAGGG
TTATTGTCTCATGAGCGGATACATATTTGAATGTATTTAGAAAAATAAACAAATAGGGGTTCCGCGCACA
TTTCCCCGAAAAGTGCCACCTGACGTCG
Features (pLannotate 1.2.2; 23 found; start..end, strand, type, name):
     27..79      -  misc_feature   bom (fragment): basis of mobility region from pBR322
    234..613     +  enhancer       CMV enhancer: human cytomegalovirus immediate early enhancer
    614..817     +  promoter       CMV promoter: human cytomegalovirus (CMV) immediate early promoter
    819..838     +  promoter       PLtetO-1 promoter (fragment): modified phage lambda PL promoter with tet operator sites (Lutz and Bujard, 1997)
    840..859     +  promoter       PLtetO-1 promoter (fragment): modified phage lambda PL promoter with tet operator sites (Lutz and Bujard, 1997)
    867..900     +  promoter       TRE3GV promoter (fragment): 3rd-generation Tet-responsive promoter that can be activated by binding of Tet-On® 3G, optimized for retroviral and lentiviral vectors
    989..1012    +  CDS            Twin-Strep-tag (fragment): two Strep-Tag®II moieties connected by a linker for enhanced binding to Strep-Tactin®, an engineered form of streptavidin (Schmidt et al., 2013)
   1083..2534    +  CDS            UL32_EBVB9 (fragment): Protein inferred from homology: Swiss-Prot protein existence level 3. Plays a role in efficient localization of neo-synthesized capsids to nuclear replication compartments, thereby controlling cleavage and packaging of virus genomic DNA. From Epstein-Barr virus (strain B95-8) (HHV-4) (Human herpesvirus 4).
   2580..2804    +  polyA_signal   bGH poly(A) signal: bovine growth hormone polyadenylation signal
   2808..2829    +  promoter       SV40 promoter (fragment): SV40 enhancer and early promoter
   2850..3278    +  rep_origin     f1 ori (sequence partly withheld): f1 bacteriophage origin of replication; arrow indicates direction of (+) strand synthesis
   3292..3621    +  promoter       SV40 promoter: SV40 enhancer and early promoter
   3669..3716    +  promoter       EM7 promoter: synthetic bacterial promoter&nbsp
   3735..4109    +  CDS            BleoR: antibiotic-binding protein; Sh ble from Streptoalloteichus hindustanus; confers resistance to bleomycin, phleomycin, and Zeocin™
   4119..4244    +  CDS            ble (fragment): BLE_KLEPN - Experimental evidence at protein level: Swiss-Prot protein existence level 1. Binding protein with a strong affinity to the bleomycin family of antibiotics. Binds to CL990; an antimitotic-antibiotic compound. From Klebsiella pneumoniae.
   4239..4360    +  polyA_signal   SV40 poly(A) signal: SV40 polyadenylation signal
   4433..4449    -  protein_bind   lac operator: The lac repressor binds to the lac operator to inhibit transcription in E. coli. This inhibition can be relieved by adding lactose or isopropyl-β-D-thiogalactopyranoside (IPTG). lac repressor encoded by lacI
   4457..4487    -  promoter       lac promoter: promoter for the E. coli lac operon
   4502..4523    -  protein_bind   CAP binding site: CAP binding activates transcription in the presence of cAMP. E. coli catabolite activator protein
   4536..4628    -  CDS            lacI (fragment): lac repressor; lacI; The lac repressor binds to the lac operator to inhibit transcription in E. coli. This inhibition can be relieved by adding lactose or isopropyl-β-D-thiogalactopyranoside (IPTG).
   4811..5399    -  rep_origin     ori: high-copy-number ColE1/pMB1/pBR322/pUC origin of replication
   5570..6430    -  CDS            AmpR: β-lactamase; bla; confers resistance to ampicillin, carbenicillin, and related antibiotics
   6431..6535    -  promoter       AmpR promoter: bla
