[The description below was written by a language model from this plasmid's Addgene catalogue record and pLannotate feature annotations shown in this document.]
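Description:
pcDNA4/TO-2xStrep-BFLF1 is a mammalian expression plasmid of about 6.6 kb, built on the Invitrogen pcDNA4/TO backbone, that produces the Epstein-Barr virus (HHV-4) protein BFLF1 with an N-terminal 2xStrep-tag II. It is maintained in E. coli as a high-copy plasmid through a ColE1/pUC-type origin and is selected with ampicillin via the β-lactamase gene. An f1 origin and remnants of the lac promoter/operator region are also present as backbone elements. For selection in mammalian cells, the vector carries the Sh ble (BleoR) gene for Zeocin resistance. This gene is driven by the SV40 early promoter, with a downstream EM7 bacterial promoter, and is terminated by an SV40 polyadenylation signal.

The expression cassette uses the human CMV immediate-early enhancer and promoter. Immediately downstream are two short elements annotated as tet operator-containing fragments, consistent with the CMV/TetO2 design of this backbone. With this design, transcription is constitutive in ordinary cells but can be repressed by Tet repressor and induced with tetracycline or doxycycline in cells that express TetR. The Strep tag lies upstream of the 1,452 bp BFLF1 open reading frame, and the transcript ends at the bovine growth hormone poly(A) signal. The feature table matches this open reading frame to the UL32-family protein of EBV strain B95-8, which is implicated in localizing capsids to nuclear replication compartments and in cleavage and packaging of viral genomic DNA. The insert was introduced by ligation-independent cloning.

The tandem Strep tag allows affinity capture on Strep-Tactin resin and detection of the protein. This suits the construct to purification and interaction studies of BFLF1 from transfected mammalian cells, in line with the associated work on herpesviral genome packaging.
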