Addgene plasmid #162626: pcDNA4/TO-2xStrep-BFLF1
Purpose: Expresses N-terminal 2x-Strep-tagged BFLF1 in mammalian cells
Depositing lab: Britt Glaunsinger. Depositing organization: University of California, Berkeley. Publication: A pentameric protein ring with novel architecture is required for herpesviral packaging. Didychuk AL, Gates SN, Gardner MR, Strong LM, Martin A, Glaunsinger BA. Elife. 2021 Feb 8;10. pii: 62261. doi: 10.7554/eLife.62261. PubMed 33554858.
Backbone
  Vector backbone: pcDNA4/TO
  Backbone manufacturer: Invitrogen
  Backbone size w/o insert (bp): 5111
  Total vector size (bp): 6563
  Vector type: Mammalian Expression
  Selectable markers: Zeocin
Growth in bacteria
  Bacterial resistance: Ampicillin, 100 μg/mL
  Growth temperature: 37°C
  Growth strain: DH5alpha
  Copy number: High Copy
Gene/Insert
  Gene/Insert name: BFLF1
  Species: EBV (HHV-4)
  Insert size (bp): 1452
  Promoter: CMV
  Tag / fusion protein: N-terminal 2xStrep-Tag II (N terminal on backbone)
  Cloning method: Ligation Independent Cloning
  Sequencing primers: 5′ CGCAAATGGGCGGTAGGCGTG; 3′ ACAGTGGGAGTGGCACCTT
Terms and licenses: Academic/Nonprofit Terms; Industry Terms: Not Available to Industry
How to cite: pcDNA4/TO-2xStrep-BFLF1 was a gift from Britt Glaunsinger (Addgene plasmid # 162626 ; http://n2t.net/addgene:162626 ; RRID:Addgene_162626)
